Addgene plasmid #202643: pSB-CMV-MCS-puro PM-mKate2-P2A-GEM-LTB4
Purpose: Expresses the LTB4 sensor GEM-LTB4 along with the plasma membrane targeted mKate2 tag in mammalian cells
Depositing lab: Balázs Enyedi. Publication: A genetically encoded sensor for visualizing leukotriene B4 gradients in vivo. Tamas SX, Roux BT, Vamosi B, Dehne FG, Torok A, Fazekas L, Enyedi B. Nat Commun. 2023 Aug 1;14(1):4610. doi: 10.1038/s41467-023-40326-6. PubMed 37528073.
Backbone
  Vector backbone: pSB-CMV-MCS-puro
  Total vector size (bp): 8469
  Vector type: Mammalian Expression
  Selectable markers: Puromycin
Growth in bacteria
  Bacterial resistance: Ampicillin, 100 μg/mL
  Growth temperature: 37°C
  Growth strain: DH5alpha
  Copy number: High Copy
Gene/Insert
  Gene/Insert name: PM-mKate2-P2A-GEM-LTB4
  Insert size (bp): 2757
  Promoter: CMV
  Tag / fusion protein: PM-mKate2 (N terminal on insert)
  Cloning method: Restriction Enzyme; 5′ cloning site NheI (not destroyed); 3′ cloning site NotI (not destroyed)
  Sequencing primers: 5′ CGCAAATGGGCGGTAGGCGTG; 3′ TAGAAGGCACAGTCGAGG
Terms and licenses: Academic/Nonprofit Terms; Industry Terms: Not Available to Industry
How to cite: pSB-CMV-MCS-puro PM-mKate2-P2A-GEM-LTB4 was a gift from Balázs Enyedi (Addgene plasmid # 202643 ; http://n2t.net/addgene:202643 ; RRID:Addgene_202643)
