[The description below was written by a language model from this plasmid's Addgene catalogue record and pLannotate feature annotations shown in this document.]
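Description:
pSB-CMV-MCS-puro PM-mKate2-P2A-GEM-LTB4 is a mammalian expression plasmid of about 8.5 kb built on the pSB-CMV-MCS-puro backbone. It is maintained in E. coli as a high-copy plasmid through a ColE1/pUC-type origin and selected with ampicillin (AmpR, β-lactamase). An f1 origin and pBluescript-derived remnants (lac promoter/operator, lacZα fragment, T3 and T7 promoters) are also present. The "SB" in the name, and a short annotated match to Sleeping Beauty sequence downstream of the puromycin cassette, suggest a Sleeping Beauty transposon-type backbone. However, the record does not annotate transposon inverted repeats or state that the plasmid is used for transposition, so this remains an inference.

The 2.76 kb insert, cloned between NheI and NotI, is driven by the CMV enhancer/promoter and terminated by the bGH polyadenylation signal. It is a single open reading frame encoding a plasma-membrane-targeted mKate2 red fluorescent protein, a P2A ribosomal-skipping peptide, and the leukotriene B4 sensor GEM-LTB4. The two products are therefore made as separate polypeptides from one transcript. The sensor portion begins with an Igκ leader signal peptide and contains an internal segment annotated as cEGFP, a GFP-derived module. The flanking sensor sequences are not annotated, and the record does not describe the LTB4-binding scaffold. A separate SV40 promoter–PuroR cassette with an SV40 poly(A) signal allows puromycin selection of transfected mammalian cells. The construct is intended for expressing the green LTB4 sensor together with a red membrane marker, which can plausibly serve as a reference signal when imaging LTB4.
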