Features (pLannotate 1.2.2; 27 found; start..end, strand, type, name):
     12..391     +  enhancer       CMV enhancer: human cytomegalovirus immediate early enhancer
    392..595     +  promoter       CMV promoter: human cytomegalovirus (CMV) immediate early promoter
    591..624     +  LTR            5' LTR (truncated) (fragment): truncated 5' long terminal repeat (LTR) from HIV-1
    640..658     +  promoter       T7 promoter: promoter for bacteriophage T7 RNA polymerase
    672..695     +  misc_feature   MCS (fragment): multiple cloning site
    789..1484    +  CDS            mKate2: mKate2 is a basic (constitutively fluorescent) red fluorescent protein published in 2009, derived from Entacmaea quadricolor. It is reported to be a rapidly-maturing monomer with moderate acid sensitivity.
   1503..1559    +  CDS            P2A: 2A peptide from porcine teschovirus-1 polyprotein Eukaryotic ribosomes fail to insert a peptide bond between the Gly and Pro residues, yielding separate polypeptides.
   1560..1622    +  sig_peptide    Igκ leader: leader sequence from mouse immunoglobulin κ light chain
   2289..3023    +  CDS            cEGFP: cEGFP is a basic (constitutively fluorescent) green fluorescent protein published in 2008, derived from Aequorea victoria.
   3515..3739    +  polyA_signal   bGH poly(A) signal: bovine growth hormone polyadenylation signal
   3746..4103    +  promoter       SV40 promoter: SV40 enhancer and early promoter
   4131..4730    +  CDS            PuroR: puromycin N-acetyltransferase; pac from Streptomyces alboniger; confers resistance to puromycin
   4773..4854    -  polyA_signal   SV40 poly(A) signal: SV40 polyadenylation signal
   4877..4945    -  CDS            large T antigen (fragment): large T antigen from SV40 (simian virus 40)
   4970..5039    +  CDS            SB100X (fragment): hyperactive variant of the Sleeping Beauty transposase (Mátés et al., 2009)
   5290..5316    +  misc_feature   MCS (fragment): pBluescript multiple cloning site
   5329..5347    -  promoter       T3 promoter: promoter for bacteriophage T3 RNA polymerase
   5392..5408    -  protein_bind   lac operator: The lac repressor binds to the lac operator to inhibit transcription in E. coli. This inhibition can be relieved by adding lactose or isopropyl-β-D-thiogalactopyranoside (IPTG). lac repressor encoded by lacI
   5416..5446    -  promoter       lac promoter: promoter for the E. coli lac operon
   5461..5482    -  protein_bind   CAP binding site: CAP binding activates transcription in the presence of cAMP. E. coli catabolite activator protein
   5495..5587    -  CDS            lacI (fragment): lac repressor; lacI; The lac repressor binds to the lac operator to inhibit transcription in E. coli. This inhibition can be relieved by adding lactose or isopropyl-β-D-thiogalactopyranoside (IPTG).
   5770..6358    -  rep_origin     ori: high-copy-number ColE1/pMB1/pBR322/pUC origin of replication
   6529..7389    -  CDS            AmpR: β-lactamase; bla; confers resistance to ampicillin, carbenicillin, and related antibiotics
   7390..7494    -  promoter       AmpR promoter: bla
   7521..7976    +  rep_origin     f1 ori (sequence partly withheld): f1 bacteriophage origin of replication; arrow indicates direction of (+) strand synthesis
   7980..8135    -  CDS            lacZα (fragment): LacZα fragment of β-galactosidase; lacZ fragment
   8143..8161    +  promoter       T7 promoter: promoter for bacteriophage T7 RNA polymerase
>Addgene plasmid #202643 | pSB-CMV-MCS-puro PM-mKate2-P2A-GEM-LTB4 | addgene full sequence | sequence record 403496 | Addgene NGS Result
AGAAGCTTGTTGACATTGATTATTGACTAGTTATTAATAGTAATCAATTACGGGGTCATTAGTTCATAGC
CCATATATGGAGTTCCGCGTTACATAACTTACGGTAAATGGCCCGCCTGGCTGACCGCCCAACGACCCCC
GCCCATTGACGTCAATAATGACGTATGTTCCCATAGTAACGCCAATAGGGACTTTCCATTGACGTCAATG
GGTGGAGTATTTACGGTAAACTGCCCACTTGGCAGTACATCAAGTGTATCATATGCCAAGTACGCCCCCT
ATTGACGTCAATGACGGTAAATGGCCCGCCTGGCATTATGCCCAGTACATGACCTTATGGGACTTTCCTA
CTTGGCAGTACATCTACGTATTAGTCATCGCTATTACCATGGTGATGCGGTTTTGGCAGTACATCAATGG
GCGTGGATAGCGGTTTGACTCACGGGGATTTCCAAGTCTCCACCCCATTGACGTCAATGGGAGTTTGTTT
TGGCACCAAAATCAACGGGACTTTCCAAAATGTCGTAACAACTCCGCCCCATTGACGCAAATGGGCGGTA
GGCGTGTACGGTGGGAGGTCTATATAAGCAGAGCTCTCTGGCTAACTAGAGAACCCACTGCTTACTGGCT
TATCGAAATTAATACGACTCACTATAGGGAGACCCAAGCTGGCTAGCGCTACCGGACTCAGATCTGCCAC
CATGGGCTGTGTTTGCAGCTCAAACCCTGAAAACAACAACAACGATCCCACCCGTTCTGCGTCAGGTGCT
GGTGCTATCCTATCCACCATGGTGTCTGAGCTGATTAAGGAGAACATGCACATGAAGCTGTATATGGAGG
GCACCGTGAACAACCACCACTTCAAGTGCACATCCGAGGGCGAAGGCAAGCCCTACGAGGGCACCCAGAC
CATGAGAATCAAGGCCGTCGAGGGCGGCCCTCTCCCCTTCGCCTTCGACATCCTGGCTACCAGCTTCATG
TACGGCAGCAAAACCTTCATCAACCACACCCAGGGCATCCCCGACTTCTTTAAGCAGTCCTTCCCTGAGG
GCTTCACATGGGAGAGAGTCACCACATACGAAGACGGGGGCGTGCTGACCGCTACCCAGGACACCAGCCT
CCAGGACGGCTGCCTCATCTACAACGTCAAGATCAGAGGGGTGAACTTCCCATCCAACGGCCCTGTGATG
CAGAAGAAAACACTCGGCTGGGAGGCCTCCACCGAGACCCTGTACCCCGCTGACGGCGGCCTGGAAGGCA
GAGCCGACATGGCCCTGAAGCTCGTGGGCGGGGGCCACCTGATCTGCAACTTGAAGACCACATACAGATC
CAAGAAACCCGCTAAGAACCTCAAGATGCCCGGCGTCTACTATGTGGACAGAAGACTGGAAAGAATCAAG
GAGGCCGACAAAGAGACCTACGTCGAGCAGCACGAGGTGGCTGTGGCCAGATACTGCGACCTCCCTAGCA
AACTGGGGCACAGACTGTACAAGGGATCCGGAGCCACGAACTTCTCTCTGTTAAAGCAAGCAGGAGACGT
GGAAGAAAACCCCGGTCCTATGGAGACAGACACACTCCTGCTATGGGTACTGCTGCTCTGGGTTCCAGGT
TCCACTGGTGACACCAGCCTGTATAAGAAGGTGGGAACCACCGGTAACACTACATCTTCTGCCGCACCCC
CCTCACTAGGTGTAGAGTTCATCTCTCTGCTGGCTATCATCCTGCTGTCAGTGGCGCTGGCTGTGGGGCT
TCCCGGCAACAGCTTTGTGGTGTGGAGTATCCTGAAAAGGATGCAGAAGCGCTCTGTCACTGCCCTGATG
GTGCTGAACCTGGCCCTGGCCGACCTGGCCGTATTGCTCACTGCTCCCTTTTTCCTTCACTTCCTGGCCC
AAGGCACCTGGAGTTTTGGACTGGCTGGTTGCCGCCTGTGTCACTATGTCTGCGGAGTCAGCATGTACGC
CAGCGTCCTGCTTATCACGGCCATGAGTCTAGACCGCTCACTGGCGGTGGCCCGCCCCTTTGTGTCCCAG
AAGCTACGCACCAAGGCGATGGCCCGGCGGGTGCTGGCAGGCATCTGGGTGTTGTCCTTTCTGCTGGCCA
CACCCGTCCTCGCGTACCGCACAGTAGTGCCCTGGAAAACGAACATGAGCCTGTGCTTCCCGCGGTACCC
CAGCGAAGGGCACCGGGCCTTCCATCTAATCTTCGAGGCTGTCACGGGCTTCCTGCTGCCCTTCCTGGCT
GTGGTGGCCAGCTACTCGGACATAGGGCGTCGGCTGCAGGCCCGGCGCAGCAGCCTGATTAACGTCTATA
TCAAGGCCGACAAGCAGAAGAACGGCATCAAGGCGAACTTCCACATCCGCCACAACATCGAGGACGGCGG
CGTGCAGCTCGCCTACCACTACCAGCAGAACACCCCCATCGGCGACGGCCCCGTGCTGCTGCCCGACAAC
CACTACCTGAGCGTGCAGTCCAAACTTTCGAAAGACCCCAACGAGAAGCGCGATCACATGGTCCTGCTGG
AGTTCGTGACCGCCGCCGGGATCACTCTCGGCATGGACGAGCTGTACAAGGGCGGTACCGGAGGGAGCAT
GGTGAGCAAGGGCGAGGAGCTGTTCACCGGGGTGGTGCCCATCCTGGTCGAGCTGGACGGCGACGTAAAC
GGCCACAAGTTCAGCGTGTCCGGCGAGGGTGAGGGCGATGCCACCTACGGCAAGCTGACCCTGAAGTTCA
TCTGCACCACCGGCAAGCTGCCCGTGCCCTGGCCCACCCTCGTGACCACCCTGACCTACGGCGTGCAGTG
CTTCAGCCGCTACCCCGACCACATGAAGCAGCACGACTTCTTCAAGTCCGCCATGCCCGAAGGCTACATC
CAGGAGCGCACCATCTTCTTCAAGGACGACGGCAACTACAAGACCCGCGCCGAGGTGAAGTTCGAGGGCG
ACACCCTGGTGAACCGCATCGAGCTTAAGGGCATCGACTTCAAGGAGGACGGCAACATCCTGGGGCACAA
GCTGGAGTACAACAACCACGATCAGTTCCGCCGCAGTCGACGCACCGGCCGCCTGGTGGTGCTCATCATC
CTGACCTTCGCCGCCTTCTGGCTGCCCTACCACGTGGTGAACCTGGCTGAGGCGGGCCGCGCGCTGGCCG
GCCAGGCCGCCGGGTTAGGGCTCGTGGGGAAGCGGCTGAGCCTGGCCCGCAACGTGCTCATCGCACTCGC
CTTCCTGAGCAGCAGCGTGAACCCCGTGCTGTACGCGTGCGCCGGCGGCGGCCTGCTGCGCTCGGCGGGC
GTGGGCTTCGTCGCCAAGCTGCTGGAGGGCACGGGCTCCGAGGCGTCCAGCACGCGCCGCGGGGGCAGCC
TGGGCCAGACCGCTAGGAGCGGCCCCGCCGCTCTGGAGCCCGGCCCTTCCGAGAGCCTCACTGCCTCCAG
CCCTCTCAAGTTAAACGAGCTCAACTAAGAATTCGCGGCCGCTCGAGTCTAGAGGGCCCGTTTAAACCCG
CTGATCAGCCTCGACTGTGCCTTCTAGTTGCCAGCCATCTGTTGTTTGCCCCTCCCCCGTGCCTTCCTTG
ACCCTGGAAGGTGCCACTCCCACTGTCCTTTCCTAATAAAATGAGGAAATTGCATCGCATTGTCTGAGTA
GGTGTCATTCTATTCTGGGGGGTGGGGTGGGGCAGGACAGCAAGGGGGAGGATTGGGAAGACAATAGCAG
GCATGCTGGGGATGCGGTGGGCTCTATGGACCGGACTGAGGCGGAAAGAACCAGCTGTGGAATGTGTGTC
AGTTAGGGTGTGGAAAGTCCCCAGGCTCCCCAGCAGGCAGAAGTATGCAAAGCATGCATCTCAATTAGTC
AGCAACCAGGTGTGGAAAGTCCCCAGGCTCCCCAGCAGGCAGAAGTATGCAAAGCATGCATCTCAATTAG
TCAGCAACCATAGTCCCGCCCCTAACTCCGCCCATCCCGCCCCTAACTCCGCCCAGTTCCGCCCATTCTC
CGCCCCATGGCTGACTAATTTTTTTTATTTATGCAGAGGCCGAGGCCGCCTCGGCCTCTGAGCTATTCCA
GAAGTAGTGAGGAGGCTTTTTTGGAGGCCTAGGCTTTTGCAAAAAGCTAGATTTTCTGACCCTAGCCACC
ATGACCGAGTACAAGCCCACGGTGCGCCTCGCCACCCGCGACGACGTCCCCCGGGCCGTACGCACCCTCG
CCGCCGCGTTCGCCGACTACCCCGCCACGCGCCACACCGTCGACCCGGACCGCCACATCGAGCGGGTCAC
CGAGCTGCAAGAACTCTTCCTCACGCGCGTCGGGCTCGACATCGGCAAGGTGTGGGTCGCGGACGACGGC
GCCGCGGTGGCGGTCTGGACCACGCCGGAGAGCGTCGAAGCGGGGGCGGTGTTCGCCGAGATCGGCCCGC
GCATGGCCGAGTTGAGCGGTTCCCGGCTGGCCGCGCAGCAACAGATGGAAGGCCTCCTGGCGCCGCACCG
GCCCAAGGAGCCCGCGTGGTTCCTGGCCACCGTCGGCGTGTCGCCCGACCACCAGGGCAAGGGTCTGGGC
AGCGCCGTCGTGCTCCCCGGAGTGGAGGCGGCCGAGCGCGCCGGGGTGCCCGCCTTCCTGGAGACCTCCG
CGCCCCGCAACCTCCCCTTCTACGAGCGGCTCGGCTTCACCGTCACCGCCGACGTCGAGGTGCCCGAAGG
ACCGCGCACCTGGTGCATGACCCGCAAGCCCGGTGCCTGAGGATCTCGAGCTCGATGAGTTTGGACAAAC
CACAACTAGAATGCAGTGAAAAAAATGCTTTATTTGTGAAATTTGTGATGCTATTGCTTTATTTGTAACC
ATTATAAGCTGCAATAAACAAGTTAACAACAACAATTGCATTCATTTTATGTTTCAGGTTCAGGGGGAGG
TGTGGGAGGTTTTTTAAAGCAAGTAAAACCTCTACAAATGTGGTACTTAAGAGGGATCGATAAGGATCTA
GCTTGTGGAAGGCTACTCGAAATGTTTGACCCAAGTTAAACAATTTAAAGGCAATGCTACCAAATACTAA
TTGAGTGTATGTAAACTTCTGACCCACTGGGAATGTGATGAAAGAAATAAAAGCTGAAATGAATCATTCT
CTCTACTATTATTCTGATATTTCACATTCTTAAAATAAAGTGGTGATCCTAACTGACCTAAGACAGGGAA
TTTTTACTAGGATTAAATGTCAGGAATTGTGAAAAAGTGAGTTTAAATGTATTTGGCTAAGGTGTATGTA
AACTTCCGACTTCAACTGTATAGGGATCCTCTAGCTAGAGTCGACCTCGAGGGGGGGCCCGGTACCCAGC
TTTTGTTCCCTTTAGTGAGGGTTAATTGCGCGCTTGGCGTAATCATGGTCATAGCTGTTTCCTGTGTGAA
ATTGTTATCCGCTCACAATTCCACACAACATACGAGCCGGAAGCATAAAGTGTAAAGCCTGGGGTGCCTA
ATGAGTGAGCTAACTCACATTAATTGCGTTGCGCTCACTGCCCGCTTTCCAGTCGGGAAACCTGTCGTGC
CAGCTGCATTAATGAATCGGCCAACGCGCGGGGAGAGGCGGTTTGCGTATTGGGCGCTCTTCCGCTTCCT
CGCTCACTGACTCGCTGCGCTCGGTCGTTCGGCTGCGGCGAGCGGTATCAGCTCACTCAAAGGCGGTAAT
ACGGTTATCCACAGAATCAGGGGATAACGCAGGAAAGAACATGTGAGCAAAAGGCCAGCAAAAGGCCAGG
AACCGTAAAAAGGCCGCGTTGCTGGCGTTTTTCCATAGGCTCCGCCCCCCTGACGAGCATCACAAAAATC
GACGCTCAAGTCAGAGGTGGCGAAACCCGACAGGACTATAAAGATACCAGGCGTTTCCCCCTGGAAGCTC
CCTCGTGCGCTCTCCTGTTCCGACCCTGCCGCTTACCGGATACCTGTCCGCCTTTCTCCCTTCGGGAACC
GTGGCGCTTTCTCATAGCTCACGCTGTAGGTATCTCAGTTCGGTGTAGGTCGTTCGCTCCAAGCTGGGCT
GTGTGCACGAACCCCCCGTTCAGCCCGACCGCTGCGCCTTATCCGGTAACTATCGTCTTGAGTCCAACCC
GGTAAGACACGACTTATCGCCACTGGCAGCAGCCACTGGTAACAGGATTAGCAGAGCGAGGTATGTAGGC
GGTGCTACAGAGTTCTTGAAGTGGTGGCCTAACTACGGCTACACTAGAAGAACAGTATTTGGTATCTGCG
CTCTGCTGAAGCCAGTTACCTTCGGAAAAAGAGTTGGTAGCTCTTGATCCGGCAAACAAACCACCGCTGG
TAGCGGTGGTTTTTTTGTTTGCAAGCAGCAGATTACGCGCAGAAAAAAAGGATCTCAAGAAGATCCTTTG
ATCTTTTCTACGGGGTCTGACGCTCAGTGGAACGAAAACTCACGTTAAGGGATTTTGGTCATGAGATTAT
CAAAAAGGATCTTCACCTAGATCCTTTTAAATTAAAAATGAAGTTTTAAATCAATCTAAAGTATATATGA
GTAAACTTGGTCTGACAGTTACCAATGCTTAATCAGTGAGGCACCTATCTCAGCGATCTGTCTATTTCGT
TCATCCATAGTTGCCTGACTCCCCGTCGTGTAGATAACTACGATACGGGAGGGCTTACCATCTGGCCCCA
GTGCTGCAATGATACCGCGAGACCCACGCTCACCGGCTCCAGATTTATCAGCAATAAACCAGCCAGCCGG
AAGGGCCGAGCGCAGAAGTGGTCCTGCAACTTTATCCGCCTCCATCCAGTCTATTAATTGTTGCCGGGAA
GCTAGAGTAAGTAGTTCGCCAGTTAATAGTTTGCGCAACGTTGTTGCCATTGCTACAGGCATCGTGGTGT
CACGCTCGTCGTTTGGTATGGCTTCATTCAGCTCCGGTTCCCAACGATCAAGGCGAGTTACATGATCCCC
CATGTTGTGCAAAAAAGCGGTTAGCTCCTTCGGTCCTCCGATCGTTGTCAGAAGTAACTTGGCCGCAGTG
TTATCACTCATGGTTATGGCAGCACTGCATAATTCTCTTACTGTCATGCCATCCGTAAGATGCTTTTCTG
TGACTGGTGAGTACTCAACCAAGTCATTCTGAGAATAGTGTATGCGGCGACCGAGTTGCTCTTGCCCGGC
GTCAATACGGGATAATACCGCGCCACATAGCAGAACTTTAAAAGTGCTCATCATTGGAAAACGTTCTTCG
GGGCGAAAACTCTCAAGGATCTTACCGCTGTTGAGATCCAGTTCGATGTAACCCACTCGTGCACCCAACT
GATCTTCAGCATCTTTTACTTTCACCAGCGTTTCTGGGTGAGCAAAAACAGGAAGGCAAAATGCCGCAAA
AAAGGGAATAAGGGCGACACGGAAATGTTGAATACTCATACTCTTCCTTTTTCAATATTATTGAAGCATT
TATCAGGGTTATTGTCTCATGAGCGGATACATATTTGAATGTATTTAGAAAAATAAACAAATAGGGGTTC
CGCGCACATTTCCCCGAAAAGTGCCACCTG
[34 nt withheld, positions 7521-7554]
A
[89 nt withheld, positions 7556-7644]
C
[91 nt withheld, positions 7646-7736]
A
[49 nt withheld, positions 7738-7786]
CCTTTGACGTTGGAGTCCACGTTCTTT
[37 nt withheld, positions 7814-7850]
ACCCTATCTCGGTCTATTCTTTTGATTTATAAGGGATTTTGCCGATTTCGGCCTATTGGTTAAAAAATGA
GCTGATTTAACAAAAATTTAACGCGAATTTTAACAAAATATTAACGCTTACAATTTCCATTCGCCATTCA
GGCTGCGCAACTGTTGGGAAGGGCGATCGGTGCGGGCCTCTTCGCTATTACGCCAGCTGGCGAAAGGGGG
ATGTGCTGCAAGGCGATTAAGTTGGGTAACGCCAGGGTTTTCCCAGTCACGACGTTGTAAAACGACGGCC
AGTGAGCGCGCGTAATACGACTCACTATAGGGCGAATTGGAGCTCGGATCCCTATACAGTTGAAGTCGGA
AGTTTACATACACTTAAGTTGGAGTCATTAAAACTCGTTTTTCAACTACTCCACAAATTTCTTGTTAACA
AACAATAGTTTTGGCAAGTCAGTTAGGACATCTACTTTGTGCATGACACAAGTCATTTTTCCAACAATTG
TTTACAGACAGATTATTTCACTTATAATTCACTGTATCACAATTCCAGTGGGTCAGAAGTTTACATACAC
TAAGTTGACTGTGCCTTTAAACAGCTTGGAAAATTCCAGAAAATGATGTCATGGCTTT
